>Addgene plasmid #239273 | pSLQ14806 | addgene full sequence | sequence record 474740 | Addgene NGS Result
CTAGGGAACCCACTGCTTAAGCCTCAATAAAGCTTGCCTTGAGTGCTTCAAGTAGTGTGTGCCCGTCTGT
TGTGTGACTCTGGTAACTAGAGATCCCTCAGACCCTTTTAGTCAGTGTGGAAAATCTCTAGCAGCATCTA
GAATTAATTCCGTGTATTCTATAGTGTCACCTAAATCGTATGTGTATGATACATAAGGTTATGTATTAAT
TGTAGCCGCGTTCTAACGACAATATGTACAAGCCTAATTGTGTAGCATCTGGCTTACTGAAGCAGACCCT
ATCATCTCTCTCGTAAACTGCCGTCAGAGTCGGTTTGGTTGGACGAACCTTCTGAGTTTCTGGTAACGCC
GTCCCGCACCCGGAAATGGTCAGCGAACCAATCAGCAGGGTCATCGCTAGCCAGATCCTCTACGCCGGAC
GCATCGTGGCCGGCATCACCGGCGCCACAGGTGCGGTTGCTGGCGCCTATATCGCCGACATCACCGATGG
GGAAGATCGGGCTCGCCACTTCGGGCTCATGAGCGCTTGTTTCGGCGTGGGTATGGTGGCAGGCCCCGTG
GCCGGGGGACTGTTGGGCGCCATCTCCTTGCATGCACCATTCCTTGCGGCGGCGGTGCTCAACGGCCTCA
ACCTACTACTGGGCTGCTTCCTAATGCAGGAGTCGCATAAGGGAGAGCGTCGAATGGTGCACTCTCAGTA
CAATCTGCTCTGATGCCGCATAGTTAAGCCAGCCCCGACACCCGCCAACACCCGCTGACGCGCCCTGACG
GGCTTGTCTGCTCCCGGCATCCGCTTACAGACAAGCTGTGACCGTCTCCGGGAGCTGCATGTGTCAGAGG
TTTTCACCGTCATCACCGAAACGCGCGAGACGAAAGGGCCTCGTGATACGCCTATTTTTATAGGTTAATG
TCATGATAATAATGGTTTCTTAGACGTCAGGTGGCACTTTTCGGGGAAATGTGCGCGGAACCCCTATTTG
TTTATTTTTCTAAATACATTCAAATATGTATCCGCTCATGAGACAATAACCCTGATAAATGCTTCAATAA
TATTGAAAAAGGAAGAGTATGAGTATTCAACATTTCCGTGTCGCCCTTATTCCCTTTTTTGCGGCATTTT
GCCTTCCTGTTTTTGCTCACCCAGAAACGCTGGTGAAAGTAAAAGATGCTGAAGATCAGTTGGGTGCACG
AGTGGGTTACATCGAACTGGATCTCAACAGCGGTAAGATCCTTGAGAGTTTTCGCCCCGAAGAACGTTTT
CCAATGATGAGCACTTTTAAAGTTCTGCTATGTGGCGCGGTATTATCCCGTATTGACGCCGGGCAAGAGC
AACTCGGTCGCCGCATACACTATTCTCAGAATGACTTGGTTGAGTACTCACCAGTCACAGAAAAGCATCT
TACGGATGGCATGACAGTAAGAGAATTATGCAGTGCTGCCATAACCATGAGTGATAACACTGCGGCCAAC
TTACTTCTGACAACGATCGGAGGACCGAAGGAGCTAACCGCTTTTTTGCACAACATGGGGGATCATGTAA
CTCGCCTTGATCGTTGGGAACCGGAGCTGAATGAAGCCATACCAAACGACGAGCGTGACACCACGATGCC
TGTAGCAATGGCAACAACGTTGCGCAAACTATTAACTGGCGAACTACTTACTCTAGCTTCCCGGCAACAA
TTAATAGACTGGATGGAGGCGGATAAAGTTGCAGGACCACTTCTGCGCTCGGCCCTTCCGGCTGGCTGGT
TTATTGCTGATAAATCTGGAGCCGGTGAGCGTGGGTCTCGCGGTATCATTGCAGCACTGGGGCCAGATGG
TAAGCCCTCCCGTATCGTAGTTATCTACACGACGGGGAGTCAGGCAACTATGGATGAACGAAATAGACAG
ATCGCTGAGATAGGTGCCTCACTGATTAAGCATTGGTAACTGTCAGACCAAGTTTACTCATATATACTTT
AGATTGATTTAAAACTTCATTTTTAATTTAAAAGGATCTAGGTGAAGATCCTTTTTGATAATCTCATGAC
CAAAATCCCTTAACGTGAGTTTTCGTTCCACTGAGCGTCAGACCCCGTAGAAAAGATCAAAGGATCTTCT
TGAGATCCTTTTTTTCTGCGCGTAATCTGCTGCTTGCAAACAAAAAAACCACCGCTACCAGCGGTGGTTT
GTTTGCCGGATCAAGAGCTACCAACTCTTTTTCCGAAGGTAACTGGCTTCAGCAGAGCGCAGATACCAAA
TACTGTTCTTCTAGTGTAGCCGTAGTTAGGCCACCACTTCAAGAACTCTGTAGCACCGCCTACATACCTC
GCTCTGCTAATCCTGTTACCAGTGGCTGCTGCCAGTGGCGATAAGTCGTGTCTTACCGGGTTGGACTCAA
GACGATAGTTACCGGATAAGGCGCAGCGGTCGGGCTGAACGGGGGGTTCGTGCACACAGCCCAGCTTGGA
GCGAACGACCTACACCGAACTGAGATACCTACAGCGTGAGCTATGAGAAAGCGCCACGCTTCCCGAAGGG
AGAAAGGCGGACAGGTATCCGGTAAGCGGCAGGGTCGGAACAGGAGAGCGCACGAGGGAGCTTCCAGGGG
GAAACGCCTGGTATCTTTATAGTCCTGTCGGGTTTCGCCACCTCTGACTTGAGCGTCGATTTTTGTGATG
CTCGTCAGGGGGGCGGAGCCTATGGAAAAACGCCAGCAACGCGGCCTTTTTACGGTTCCTGGCCTTTTGC
TGGCCTTTTGCTCACATGTTCTTTCCTGCGTTATCCCCTGATTCTGTGGATAACCGTATTACCGCCTTTG
AGTGAGCTGATACCGCTCGCCGCAGCCGAACGACCGAGCGCAGCGAGTCAGTGAGCGAGGAAGCGGAAGA
GCGCCCAATACGCAAACCGCCTCTCCCCGCGCGTCGGCCGATTCATTAATGCAGCTGTGGAATGTGTGTC
AGTTAGGGTGTGGAAAGTCCCCAGGCTCCCCAGCAGGCAGAAGTATGCAAAGCATGCATCTCAATTAGTC
AGCAACCATAGTCCCGCCCCTAACTCCGCCCATCCCGCCCCTAACTCCGCCCAGTTCCGCCCATTCTCCG
CCCCATGGCTGACTAATTTTTTTTATTTATGCAGAGGCCGAGGCCGCCTCGGCCTCTGAGCTATTCCAGA
AGTAGTGAGGAGGCTTTTTTGGAGGCCTAGGCTTTTGCAAAAAGCTTGGACACAAGACAGGCTTGCGAGA
TATGTTTGAGAATACCACTTTATCCCGCGTCAGGGAGAGGCAGTGCGTAAAAAGACGCGGACTCATGTGA
AATACTGGTTTTTAGTGCGCCAGATCTCTATAATCTCGCGCAACCTATTTTCCCCTCGAACACTTTTTAA
GCCGTAGATAAACAGGCTGGGACACTTCACATGAGCGAAAAATACATCGTCACCTGGGACATGTTGCAGA
TCCATGCACGTAAACTCGCAAGCCGACTGATGCCTTCTGAACAATGGAAAGGCATTATTGCCGTAAGCCG
TGGCGGTCTGTACCGGGTGCGTTACTGGCGCGTGAACTGGGTATTCGTCATGTCGATACCGTTTGTATTT
CCAGCTACGATCACGACAACCAGCGCGAGCTTAAAGTGCTGAAACGCGCAGAAGGCGATGGCGAAGGCTT
CATCGTTATTGATGACCTGGTGGATACCGGTGGTACTGCGGTTGCGATTCGTGAAATGTATCCAAAAGCG
CACTTTGTCACCATCTTCGCAAAACCGGCTGGTCGTCCGCTGGTTGATGACTATGTTGTTGATATCCCGC
AAGATACCTGGATTGAACAGCCGTGGGATATGGGCGTCGTATTCGTCCCGCCAATCTCCGGTCGCTAATC
TTTTCAACGCCTGGCACTGCCGGGCGTTGTTCTTTTTAACTTCAGGCGGGTTACAATAGTTTCCAGTAAG
TATTCTGGAGGCTGCATCCATGACACAGGCAAACCTGAGCGAAACCCTGTTCAAACCCCGCTTTAAACAT
CCTGAAACCTCGACGCTAGTCCGCCGCTTTAATCACGGCGCACAACCGCCTGTGCAGTCGGCCCTTGATG
GTAAAACCATCCCTCACTGGTATCGCATGATTAACCGTCTGATGTGGATCTGGCGCGGCATTGACCCACG
CGAAATCCTCGACGTCCAGGCACGTATTGTGATGAGCGATGCCGAACGTACCGACGATGATTTATACGAT
ACGGTGATTGGCTACCGTGGCGGCAACTGGATTTATGAGTGGGCCCCGGATCTTTGTGAAGGAACCTTAC
TTCTGTGGTGTGACATAATTGGACAAACTACCTACAGAGATTTAAAGCTCTAAGGTAAATATAAAATTTT
TAAGTGTATAATGTGTTAAACTACTGATTCTAATTGTTTGTGTATTTTAGATTCCAACCTATGGAACTGA
TGAATGGGAGCAGTGGTGGAATGCCTTTAATGAGGAAAACCTGTTTTGCTCAGAAGAAATGCCATCTAGT
GATGATGAGGCTACTGCTGACTCTCAACATTCTACTCCTCCAAAAAAGAAGAGAAAGGTAGAAGACCCCA
AGGACTTTCCTTCAGAATTGCTAAGTTTTTTGAGTCATGCTGTGTTTAGTAATAGAACTCTTGCTTGCTT
TGCTATTTACACCACAAAGGAAAAAGCTGCACTGCTATACAAGAAAATTATGGAAAAATATTCTGTAACC
TTTATAAGTAGGCATAACAGTTATAATCATAACATACTGTTTTTTCTTACTCCACACAGGCATAGAGTGT
CTGCTATTAATAACTATGCTCAAAAATTGTGTACCTTTAGCTTTTTAATTTGTAAAGGGGTTAATAAGGA
ATATTTGATGTATAGTGCCTTGACTAGAGATCATAATCAGCCATACCACATTTGTAGAGGTTTTACTTGC
TTTAAAAAACCTCCCACACCTCCCCCTGAACCTGAAACATAAAATGAATGCAATTGTTGTTGTTAACTTG
TTTATTGCAGCTTATAATGGTTACAAATAAAGCAATAGCATCACAAATTTCACAAATAAAGCATTTTTTT
CACTGCATTCTAGTTGTGGTTTGTCCAAACTCATCAATGTATCTTATCATGTCTGGATCAACTGGATAAC
TCAAGCTAACCAAAATCATCCCAAACTTCCCACCCCATACCCTATTACCACTGCCAATTACCTGTGGTTT
CATTTACTCTAAACCTGTGATTCCTCTGAATTATTTTCATTTTAAAGAAATTGTATTTGTTAAATATGTA
CTACAAACTTAGTAGTTGGAAGGGCTAATTCACTCCCAAAGAAGACAAGATATCCTTGATCTGTGGATCT
ACCACACACAAGGCTACTTCCCTGATTAGCAGAACTACACACCAGGGCCAGGGGTCAGATATCCACTGAC
CTTTGGATGGTGCTACAAGCTAGTACCAGTTGAGCCAGATAAGGTAGAAGAGGCCAATAAAGGAGAGAAC
ACCAGCTTGTTACACCCTGTGAGCCTGCATGGGATGGATGACCCGGAGAGAGAAGTGTTAGAGTGGAGGT
TTGACAGCCGCCTAGCATTTCATCACGTGGCCCGAGAGCTGCATCCGGAGTACTTCAAGAACTGCTGATA
TCGAGCTTGCTACAAGGGACTTTCCGCTGGGGACTTTCCAGGGAGGCGTGGCCTGGGCGGGACTGGGGAG
TGGCGAGCCCTCAGATCCTGCATATAAGCAGCTGCTTTTTGCCTGTACTGGGTCTCTCTGGTTAGACCAG
ATCTGAGCCTGGGAGCTCTCTGGCTAACTAGGGAACCCACTGCTTAAGCCTCAATAAAGCTTGCCTTGAG
TGCTTCAAGTAGTGTGTGCCCGTCTGTTGTGTGACTCTGGTAACTAGAGATCCCTCAGACCCTTTTAGTC
AGTGTGGAAAATCTCTAGCAGTGGCGCCCGAACAGGGACTTGAAAGCGAAAGGGAAACCAGAGGAGCTCT
CTCGACGCAGGACTCGGCTTGCTGAAGCGCGCACGGCAAGAGGCGAGGGGCGGCGACTGGTGAGTACGCC
AAAAATTTTGACTAGCGGAGGCTAGAAGGAGAGAGATGGGTGCGAGAGCGTCAGTATTAAGCGGGGGAGA
ATTAGATCGCGATGGGAAAAAATTCGGTTAAGGCCAGGGGGAAAGAAAAAATATAAATTAAAACATATAG
TATGGGCAAGCAGGGAGCTAGAACGATTCGCAGTTAATCCTGGCCTGTTAGAAACATCAGAAGGCTGTAG
ACAAATACTGGGACAGCTACAACCATCCCTTCAGACAGGATCAGAAGAACTTAGATCATTATATAATACA
GTAGCAACCCTCTATTGTGTGCATCAAAGGATAGAGATAAAAGACACCAAGGAAGCTTTAGACAAGATAG
AGGAAGAGCAAAACAAAAGTAAGACCACCGCACAGCAAGCGGCCGGCCGCTGATCTTCAGACCTGGAGGA
GGAGATATGAGGGACAATTGGAGAAGTGAATTATATAAATATAAAGTAGTAAAAATTGAACCATTAGGAG
TAGCACCCACCAAGGCAAAGAGAAGAGTGGTGCAGAGAGAAAAAAGAGCAGTGGGAATAGGAGCTTTGTT
CCTTGGGTTCTTGGGAGCAGCAGGAAGCACTATGGGCGCAGCGTCAATGACGCTGACGGTACAGGCCAGA
CAATTATTGTCTGGTATAGTGCAGCAGCAGAACAATTTGCTGAGGGCTATTGAGGCGCAACAGCATCTGT
TGCAACTCACAGTCTGGGGCATCAAGCAGCTCCAGGCAAGAATCCTGGCTGTGGAAAGATACCTAAAGGA
TCAACAGCTCCTGGGGATTTGGTGTTGCTCTGGAAAACTCATTTGCACCACTGCTGTGCCTTGGAATGCT
AGTTGGAGTAATAAATCTCTGGAACAGATTTGGAATCACACGACCTGGATGGAGTGGGACAGAGAAATTA
ACAATTACACAAGCTTAATACACTCCTTAATTGAAGAATCGCAAAACCAGCAAGAAAAGAATGAACAAGA
ATTATTGGAATTAGATAAATGGGCAAGTTTGTGGAATTGGTTTAACATAACAAATTGGCTGTGGTATATA
AAATTATTCATAATGATAGTAGGAGGCTTGGTAGGTTTAAGAATAGTTTTTGCTGTACTTTCTATAGTGA
ATAGAGTTAGGCAGGGATATTCACCATTATCGTTTCAGACCCACCTCCCAACCCCGAGGGGACCCGACAG
GCCCGAAGGAATAGAAGAAGAAGGTGGAGAGAGAGACAGAGACAGATCCATTCGATTAGTGAACGGATCT
CGACGGTATCGCCAAATGGCAGTATTCATCCACAATTTTAAAAGAAAAGGGGGGATTGGGGGGTACAGTG
CAGGGGAAAGAATAGTAGACATAATAGCAACAGACATACAAACTAAAGAATTACAAAAACAAATTACAAA
AATTCAAAATTTTCGGGTTTATTACAGGGACAGCAGAGATCCAGTTTGGATCGATAAGCTTGATATCGAA
TTCTACCGGGTAGGGGAGGCGCTTTTCCCAAGGCAGTCTGGAGCATGCGCTTTAGCAGCCCCGCTGGGCA
CTTGGCGCTACACAAGTGGCCTCTGGCCTCGCACACATTCCACATCCACCGGTAGGCGCCAACCGGCTCC
GTTCTTTGGTGGCCCCTTCGCGCCACCTTCTACTCCTCCCCTAGTCAGGAAGTTCCCCCCCGCCCCGCAG
CTCGCGTCGTGCAGGACGTGACAAATGGAAGTAGCACGTCTCACTAGTCTCGTGCAGATGGACAGCACCG
CTGAGCAATGGAAGCGGGTAGGCCTTTGGGGCAGCGGCCAATAGCAGCTTTGCTCCTTCGCTTTCTGGGC
TCAGAGGCTGGGAAGGGGTGGGTCCGGGGGCGGGCTCAGGGGCGGGCTCAGGGGCGGGGCGGGCGCCCGA
AGGTCCTCCGGAGGCCCGGCATTCTGCACGCTTCAAAAGCGCACGTCTGCCGCGCTGTTCTCCTCTTCCT
CATCTCCGGGCCTTTCGACCTGCAGCCCAAGCTTACGCGTCTGCAGGATATCAAGCTTGCGGTACGACTG
AGTCGCGGCCGCGCCACCGTACCATGGATCTGCCCGTGGGCCCCGGCGCGGCGGGGCCCAGCAACGTCCC
GGCCTTCCTGACCAAGCTGTGGACCCTCGTGAGCGACCCGGACACCGACGCGCTCATCTGCTGGAGCCCG
AGCGGGAACAGCTTCCACGTGTTCGACCAGGGCCAGTTTGCCAAGGAGGTGCTGCCCAAGTACTTCAAGC
ACAACAACATGGCCAGCTTCGTGCGGCAGCTCAACATGTATGGCTTCCGGAAAGTGGTCCACATCGAGCA
GGGCGGCCTGGTCAAGCCAGAGAGAGACGACACGGAGTTCCAGCACCCATGCTTCCTGCGTGGCCAGGAG
CAGCTCCTTGAGAACATCAAGAGGAAAGTGACCAGTGTGTCCACCCTGAAGAGTGAAGACATAAAGATCC
GCCAGGACAGCGTCACCAAGCTGCTGACGGACGTGCAGCTGATGAAGGGGAAGCAGGAGTGCATGGACTC
CAAGCTCCTGGCCATGAAGCATGAGAATGAGGCTCTGTGGCGGGAGGTGGCCAGCCTTCGGCAGAAGCAT
GCCCAGCAACAGAAAGTCGTCAACAAGCTCATTCAGTTCCTGATCTCACTGGTGCAGTCAAACCGGATCC
TGGGGGTGAAGAGAAAGATCCCCCTGATGCTGAACGACAGTGGCTCAGCACATTCCATGCCCAAGTATAG
CCGGCAGTTCTCCCTGGAGCACGTCCACGGCTCGGGCCCCTACTCGGCCCCCTCCCCAGCCTACAGCAGC
TCCAGCCTCTACGCCCCTGATGCTGTGGCCAGCTCTGGACCCATCATCTCCGACATCACCGAGCTGGCTC
CTGCCAGCCCCATGGCCTCCCCCGGCGGGAGCATAGACGAGAGGCCCCTATCCAGCAGCCCCCTGGTGCG
TGTCAAGGAGGAGCCCCCCAGCCCGCCTCAGAGCCCCCGGGTAGAGGAGGCGAGTCCCGGGCGCCCATCT
TCCGTGGACACCCTCTTGTCCCCGACCGCCCTCATTGACTCCATCCTGCGGGAGAGTGAACCTGCCCCCG
CCTCCGTCACAGCCCTCACGGACGCCAGGGGCCACACGGACACCGAGGGCCGGCCTCCCTCCCCCCCGCC
CACCTCCACCCCTGAAAAGTGCCTCAGCGTAGCCTGCCTGGACAAGAATGAGCTCAGTGACCACTTGGAT
GCTATGGACTCCAACCTGGATAACCTGCAGACCATGCTGAGCAGCCACGGCTTCAGCGTGGACACCAGTG
CCCTGCTGGACCTGTTCAGCCCCTCGGTGACCGTGCCCGACATGAGCCTGCCTGACCTTGACAGCAGCCT
GGCCAGTATCCAAGAGCTCCTGTCTCCCCAGGAGCCCCCCAGGCCTCCCGAGGCAGAGAACAGCAGCCCG
GATTCAGGGAAGCAGCTGGTGCACTACACAGCGCAGCCGCTGTTCCTGCTGGACCCCGGCTCCGTGGACA
CCGGGAGCAACGACCTGCCGGTGCTGTTTGAGCTGGGAGAGGGCTCCTACTTCTCCGAAGGGGACGGCTT
CGCCGAGGACCCCACCATCTCCCTGCTGACAGGCTCGGAGCCTCCCAAAGCCAAGGACCCCACTGTCTCC
GGCGGACCGGGATCAGGAAGCGTGGATCCAGGTGGAGGTGGAAGCGGTAGCGAGCTGATTAAGGAGAACA
TGCACATGAAGCTGTACATGGAGGGCACCGTGGACAACCATCACTTCAAGTGCACATCCGAGGGCGAAGG
CAAGCCCTACGAGGGCACCCAGACCATGAGAATCAAGGTGGTCGAGGGCGGCCCTCTCCCCTTCGCCTTC
GACATCCTGGCTACTAGCTTCCTCTACGGCAGCAAGACCTTCATCAACCACACCCAGGGCATCCCCGACT
TCTTCAAGCAGTCCTTCCCTGAGGGCTTCACATGGGAGAGAGTCACCACATACGAAGACGGGGGCGTGCT
GACCGCTACCCAGGACACCAGCCTCCAGGACGGCTGCCTCATCTACAACGTCAAGATCAGAGGGGTGAAC
TTCACATCCAACGGCCCTGTGATGCAGAAGAAAACACTCGGCTGGGAGGCCTTCACCGAGACGCTGTACC
CCGCTGACGGCGGCCTGGAAGGCAGAAACGACATGGCCCTGAAGCTCGTGGGCGGGAGCCATCTGATCGC
AAACATCAAGACCACATATAGATCCAAGAAACCCGCTAAGAACCTCAAGATGCCTGGCGTCTACTATGTG
GACTACAGACTGGAAAGAATCAAGGAGGCCAACAACGAGACCTACGTCGAGCAGCACGAGGTGGCAGTGG
CCAGATACTGCGACCTCCCTAGCAAACTGGGGCACAAGCTTAATGGATCAGGAAGCGGTGGGGGCGCGCC
AACTCAAGACGAATTCACCCAACTCTCCCAATCAATCGCCGAGTTCCACACGTACCAACTCGGTAACGGC
CGTTGCTCATCTCTCCTAGCTCAGCGAATCCACGCGCCGCCGGAAACAGTATGGTCCGTGGTGAGACGTT
TCGATAGGCCACAGATTTACAAACACTTCATCAAAAGCTGTAACGTGAGTGAAGATTTCGAGATGCGAGT
GGGATGCACGCGCGACGTGAACGTGATAAGTGGATTACCGGCGAATACGTCTCGAGAGAGATTAGATCTG
TTGGACGATGATCGGAGAGTGACTGGGTTTAGTATAACCGGTGGTGAACATAGGCTGAGGAATTATAAAT
CGGTTACGACGGTTCATAGATTTGAGAAAGAAGAAGAAGAAGAAAGGATCTGGACCGTTGTTTTGGAATC
TTATGTTGTTGATGTACCGGAAGGTAATTCGGAGGAAGATACGAGATTGTTTGCTGATACGGTTATTAGA
TTGAATCTTCAGAAACTTGCTTCGATCACTGAAGCTATGAACTGACCTGCAGGCATGCAAGCTTGATATC
AAGCTTATCGATAATCAACCTCTGGATTACAAAATTTGTGAAAGATTGACTGGTATTCTTAACTATGTTG
CTCCTTTTACGCTATGTGGATACGCTGCTTTAATGCCTTTGTATCATGCTATTGCTTCCCGTATGGCTTT
CATTTTCTCCTCCTTGTATAAATCCTGGTTGCTGTCTCTTTATGAGGAGTTGTGGCCCGTTGTCAGGCAA
CGTGGCGTGGTGTGCACTGTGTTTGCTGACGCAACCCCCACTGGTTGGGGCATTGCCACCACCTGTCAGC
TCCTTTCCGGGACTTTCGCTTTCCCCCTCCCTATTGCCACGGCGGAACTCATCGCCGCCTGCCTTGCCCG
CTGCTGGACAGGGGCTCGGCTGTTGGGCACTGACAATTCCGTGGTGTTGTCGGGGAAATCATCGTCCTTT
CCTTGGCTGCTCGCCTGTGTTGCCACCTGGATTCTGCGCGGGACGTCCTTCTGCTACGTCCCTTCGGCCC
TCAATCCAGCGGACCTTCCTTCCCGCGGCCTGCTGCCGGCTCTGCGGCCTCTTCCGCGTCTTCGCCTTCG
CCCTCAGACGAGTCGGATCTCCCTTTGGGCCGCCTCCCCGCATCGATACCGTCGACCTCGAGGGAATTAA
TTCGAGCTCGGTACCTTTAAGACCAATGACTTACAAGGCAGCTGTAGATCTTAGCCACTTTTTAAAAGAA
AAGGGGGGACTGGAAGGGCTAATTCACTCCCAACGAAGACAAGATCTGCTTTTTGCTTGTACTGGGTCTC
TCTGGTTAGACCAGATCTGAGCCTGGGAGCTCTCTGGCTAA
Features (pLannotate 1.2.2; 35 found; start..end, strand, type, name):
    158..176     -  promoter       SP6 promoter: promoter for bacteriophage SP6 RNA polymerase
    404..683     +  CDS            TcR (fragment): tetracycline efflux protein; tet; confers resistance to tetracycline
    684..732     -  misc_feature   bom (fragment): basis of mobility region from pBR322
    834..869     -  CDS            rop (fragment): Rop protein, which maintains plasmids at low copy number; rop
    964..1068    +  promoter       AmpR promoter: bla
   1069..1929    +  CDS            AmpR: β-lactamase; bla; confers resistance to ampicillin, carbenicillin, and related antibiotics
   2100..2688    +  rep_origin     ori: high-copy-number ColE1/pMB1/pBR322/pUC origin of replication
   2871..2927    +  CDS            lacI (fragment): lac repressor; lacI; The lac repressor binds to the lac operator to inhibit transcription in E. coli. This inhibition can be relieved by adding lactose or isopropyl-β-D-thiogalactopyranoside (IPTG).
   2973..3183    +  promoter       SV40 promoter: SV40 early promoter
   3391..3510    +  CDS            gpt (fragment): XGPT_ECOLI - Also known as gpp, gxu. Experimental evidence at protein level: Swiss-Prot protein existence level 1. Purine salvage pathway enzyme that catalyzes the transfer of the ribosyl-5-phosphate group from 5-phospho-alpha-D-ribose 1- diphosphate (PRPP) to the N9 position of the 6-oxopurines guanine and xanthine to form the corresponding ribonucleotides GMP (guanosine 5'- monophosphate) and XMP (xanthosine 5'-monophosphate), with the release of PPi. To a lesser extent, also acts on hypoxanthine (PubMed:9100006, PubMed:3886014). Does not ribophosphorylate adenine (PubMed:3886014). From Esch
   3510..3845    +  CDS            gpt (fragment): XGPT_ECOLI - Also known as gpp, gxu. Experimental evidence at protein level: Swiss-Prot protein existence level 1. Purine salvage pathway enzyme that catalyzes the transfer of the ribosyl-5-phosphate group from 5-phospho-alpha-D-ribose 1- diphosphate (PRPP) to the N9 position of the 6-oxopurines guanine and xanthine to form the corresponding ribonucleotides GMP (guanosine 5'- monophosphate) and XMP (xanthosine 5'-monophosphate), with the release of PPi. To a lesser extent, also acts on hypoxanthine (PubMed:9100006, PubMed:3886014). Does not ribophosphorylate adenine (PubMed:3886014). From Esch
   3940..4245    +  CDS            frsA (fragment): FRSA_ECOLI - Also known as yafA. Experimental evidence at protein level: Swiss-Prot protein existence level 1. Catalyzes the hydrolysis of esters (PubMed:15808744). Displays esterase activity toward pNP-butyrate (PubMed:15808744). May stimulate mixed-acid fermentation by acting as a fermentation/respiration switch that down-regulates respiration and up- regulates fermentation rates (PubMed:15169777). From Escherichia coli (strain K12).
   4249..4323    +  CDS            small t antigen (fragment): SV40 (simian virus 40) small t antigen
   4325..4390    +  intron         small t intron: SV40 (simian virus 40) small t antigen intron
   4520..4540    +  CDS            SV40 NLS: nuclear localization signal of SV40 (simian virus 40) large T antigen
   4859..4942    +  CDS            large T antigen (fragment): large T antigen from SV40 (simian virus 40)
   4965..5099    +  polyA_signal   SV40 poly(A) signal: SV40 polyadenylation signal
   5266..5595    +  CDS            nef (fragment): NEF_HV1BR - Experimental evidence at protein level: Swiss-Prot protein existence level 1. Extracellular Nef protein targets CD4(+) T-lymphocytes for apoptosis by interacting with CXCR4 surface receptors (PubMed:14990729). From Human immunodeficiency virus type 1 group M subtype B (isolate BRU/LAI) (HIV-1).
   5643..5900    +  LTR            5' LTR (truncated): truncated 5' long terminal repeat (LTR) from HIV-1
   5947..6072    +  misc_feature   HIV-1 Ψ: packaging signal of human immunodeficiency virus type 1
   6056..6394    +  CDS            HIV-1 gag (fragment): gag protein from human immunodeficiency virus 1; gag
   6569..6802    +  misc_feature   RRE: The Rev response element (RRE) of HIV-1 allows for Rev-dependent mRNA export from the nucleus to the cytoplasm.
   7179..7279    +  CDS            Rev (fragment): human immunodeficiency virus 1 (HIV-1) Rev protein; rev; enhances nuclear export of unspliced and incompletely spliced viral mRNAs
   7316..7433    +  misc_feature   cPPT/CTS: central polypurine tract and central termination sequence of HIV-1
   7470..7493    -  misc_feature   MCS (fragment): pBluescript multiple cloning site
   7498..7997    +  promoter       PGK promoter: mouse phosphoglycerate kinase 1 promoter
   8074..9660    +  CDS            HSF1: HSF1_HUMAN - Also known as HSTF1. Experimental evidence at protein level: Swiss-Prot protein existence level 1. (Microbial infection) Plays a role in latent human immunodeficiency virus (HIV-1) transcriptional reactivation. Binds to the HIV-1 long terminal repeat promoter (LTR) to reactivate viral transcription by recruiting cellular transcriptional elongation factors, such as CDK9, CCNT1 and EP300. From Homo sapiens (Human).
   9709..10404   +  CDS            TagBFP: TagBFP is a basic (constitutively fluorescent) blue fluorescent protein published in 2008, derived from Entacmaea quadricolor. It is reported to be a very rapidly-maturing monomer with very low acid sensitivity.
  10432..10962   +  CDS            PYL1 (fragment): PYL1_ARATH - Also known as RCAR12. Experimental evidence at protein level: Swiss-Prot protein existence level 1. Receptor for abscisic acid (ABA) required for ABA-mediated responses such as stomatal closure and germination inhibition. Inhibits the activity of group-A protein phosphatases type 2C (PP2Cs) when activated by ABA (PubMed:19407143, PubMed:19855379, PubMed:19893533, PubMed:19898420, PubMed:23844015, PubMed:21658606). Can be activated by both (-)-ABA and (+)-ABA (PubMed:23844015). From Arabidopsis thaliana (Mouse-ear cress).
  10964..10984   +  misc_feature   MCS (fragment): pUC18/19 multiple cloning site
  10985..11003   +  misc_feature   MCS (fragment): pBluescript multiple cloning site
  11003..11591   +  misc_feature   WPRE: woodchuck hepatitis virus posttranscriptional regulatory element
  11592..11614   +  misc_feature   MCS (fragment): pBluescript multiple cloning site
  11631..11699   +  CDS            nef (fragment): NEF_HV1Z2 - Experimental evidence at protein level: Swiss-Prot protein existence level 1. Extracellular Nef protein targets CD4(+) T-lymphocytes for apoptosis by interacting with CXCR4 surface receptors. From Human immunodeficiency virus type 1 group M subtype D (isolate Z2/CDC-Z34) (HIV-1).
  11701..133     +  LTR            3' LTR (ΔU3) (across the origin): self-inactivating 3' long terminal repeat (LTR) from HIV-1
