[The description below was written by a language model from this plasmid's Addgene catalogue record and pLannotate feature annotations shown in this document.]
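Description:
pSLQ14806 is a lentiviral transfer plasmid built on the pHR backbone for expression in mammalian cells, either by transfection or after packaging into HIV-1-derived particles. It is propagated in E. coli as a high-copy plasmid using a ColE1/pUC-type origin and an ampicillin resistance gene (β-lactamase). The backbone also carries remnants typical of older pHR vectors, including an SV40 promoter followed by gpt fragments and SV40 small t intron and polyadenylation sequences, plus fragments of tetracycline resistance, rop and bom. These appear to be vestigial rather than functional parts of the design. The viral portion comprises a truncated 5' LTR, the Ψ packaging signal with a partial gag sequence, the RRE for Rev-dependent nuclear export, the cPPT/CTS, a WPRE to enhance transcript expression, and a self-inactivating ΔU3 3' LTR.

The payload is a single fusion protein driven by the mouse PGK promoter: human heat shock factor 1 (HSF1), followed by the blue fluorescent protein TagBFP, followed by a fragment of the Arabidopsis abscisic acid receptor PYL1. The catalogue purpose line calls the product "TRF1-PYL1", but both the insert name and the annotated sequence show HSF1, which fits the stated target compartment, the nuclear stress body. Within the CRISPR-TO system for controlling RNA localisation, HSF1 would serve as the localisation anchor, TagBFP allows the fusion to be visualised, and PYL1 provides an abscisic acid-responsive dimerisation domain. PYL1 is normally paired with a PP2C-type partner such as ABI, presumably fused to the RNA-targeting component, although that partner is not encoded on this plasmid. No mammalian selection marker lies within the LTR-flanked region, so blue fluorescence is the evident means of identifying expressing cells.
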