Addgene plasmid #239273: pSLQ14806
Purpose: Expresses TRF1-PYL1 for recruiting RNA to the nuclear stress body via CRISPR-TO
Depositing lab: Stanley Qi. Depositing organization: Stanford University. Publication: Programmable control of spatial transcriptome in live cells and neurons. Han M, Fu ML, Zhu Y, Choi AA, Li E, Bezney J, Cai S, Miles L, Ma Y, Qi LS. Nature. 2025 Jul;643(8070):241-251. doi: 10.1038/s41586-025-09020-z. Epub 2025 May 21. PubMed 40399675.
Backbone
  Vector backbone: pHR vector backbone
  Vector type: Mammalian Expression, Lentiviral
Growth in bacteria
  Bacterial resistance: Ampicillin, 100 μg/mL
  Growth temperature: 37°C
  Growth strain: NEB Stable
  Copy number: High Copy
Gene/Insert
  Gene/Insert name: HSF1-BFP-PYL1
  Species: H. sapiens (human)
  Insert size (bp): 3518
  Entrez Gene: HSF1 (a.k.a. HSTF1)
  Promoter: PGK
  Cloning method: Restriction Enzyme; 5′ cloning site Unknown (unknown if destroyed)
Terms and licenses: Academic/Nonprofit Terms; Industry Terms: Not Available to Industry
How to cite: pSLQ14806 was a gift from Stanley Qi (Addgene plasmid # 239273 ; http://n2t.net/addgene:239273 ; RRID:Addgene_239273)
